Addgene plasmid #190575: plx307 SHOC2 V5 M173V
Purpose: SHOC2 variant overexpression
Depositing lab: William Hahn. Depositing organization: Dana-Farber Cancer Institute. Publication: Structure-function analysis of the SHOC2-MRAS-PP1C holophosphatase complex. Kwon JJ, Hajian B, Bian Y, Young LC, Amor AJ, Fuller JR, Fraley CV, Sykes AM, So J, Pan J, Baker L, Lee SJ, Wheeler DB, Mayhew DL, Persky NS, Yang X, Root DE, Barsotti AM, Stamford AW, Perry CK, Burgin A, McCormick F, Lemke CT, Hahn WC, Aguirre AJ. Nature. 2022 Jul 13. pii: 10.1038/s41586-022-04928-2. doi: 10.1038/s41586-022-04928-2. PubMed 35831509.
Backbone
  Vector backbone: plx307
  Vector type: Mammalian Expression, Lentiviral
Growth in bacteria
  Bacterial resistance: Ampicillin, 100 μg/mL
  Growth temperature: 37°C
  Growth strain: NEB Stable
  Copy number: Unknown
Gene/Insert
  Gene/Insert name: SHOC2
  Species: H. sapiens (human)
  Entrez Gene: SHOC2 (a.k.a. NSLH1, SIAA0862, SOC2, SUR8)
Terms and licenses: Academic/Nonprofit Terms; Industry Terms: Not Available to Industry
How to cite: plx307 SHOC2 V5 M173V was a gift from William Hahn (Addgene plasmid # 190575 ; http://n2t.net/addgene:190575 ; RRID:Addgene_190575)
