[The description below was written by a language model from this plasmid's Addgene catalogue record and pLannotate feature annotations shown in this document.]
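Description:
plx307 SHOC2 V5 M173V is a lentiviral mammalian expression plasmid, 10,156 nt in the sequenced record, built on the plx307 backbone for overexpressing a variant of human SHOC2. It is propagated in E. coli through a high-copy ColE1/pUC-type origin with ampicillin selection (AmpR under its own bla promoter). The backbone also carries an f1 origin, lac regulatory remnants and T7/T3 promoters. The viral portion has a third-generation, self-inactivating layout. An RSV promoter fused to a truncated HIV-1 5' LTR drives genomic RNA production in packaging cells, followed by the Ψ packaging signal with a gag fragment, the RRE for Rev-dependent nuclear export, a cPPT/CTS element, and a ΔU3 3' LTR that silences LTR promoter activity after integration. An SV40 poly(A) signal lies downstream of the 3' LTR.

Two expression units sit between the LTRs. An SV40 early promoter/origin drives puromycin N-acetyltransferase, which allows selection of transduced cells. The strong constitutive EF-1α promoter drives the SHOC2 open reading frame. The ORF is flanked by attB1 and attB2 sites, indicating Gateway recombination cloning, and is followed by a V5 epitope tag, positioned to act as a C-terminal tag for detecting or immunoprecipitating the protein. A WPRE downstream enhances transcript stability and expression. SHOC2 is a regulatory subunit that, with MRAS, directs PP1C to dephosphorylate an inhibitory site on RAF and so promotes MAPK signalling. The M173V substitution is given in the construct name but is not annotated separately in the feature table. The stated purpose is SHOC2 variant overexpression, and the associated work is a structure-function analysis of the SHOC2-MRAS-PP1C holophosphatase complex.
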