Features (pLannotate 1.2.2; 33 found; start..end, strand, type, name):
      1..264     +  CDS            env (fragment): ENV_HV1H2 - Experimental evidence at protein level: Swiss-Prot protein existence level 1. [Transmembrane protein gp41]: Acts as a class I viral fusion protein. Under the current model, the protein has at least 3 conformational states: pre-fusion native state, pre-hairpin intermediate state, and post-fusion hairpin state. During fusion of viral and target intracellular membranes, the coiled coil regions (heptad repeats) assume a trimer-of-hairpins structure, positioning the fusion peptide in close proximity to the C-terminal region of the ectodomain. The formation of this structure appears to d
    271..294     +  promoter       SV40 promoter (fragment): SV40 early promoter
    295..366     +  promoter       SV40 promoter (fragment): SV40 enhancer and early promoter
    390..525     +  rep_origin     SV40 ori: SV40 origin of replication
    571..1167    +  CDS            PuroR (fragment): puromycin N-acetyltransferase; pac from Streptomyces; confers resistance to puromycin
   1216..1333    +  misc_feature   cPPT/CTS: central polypurine tract and central termination sequence of HIV-1
   1398..1464    +  CDS            small t antigen (fragment): SV40 (simian virus 40) small t antigen
   1471..2649    +  promoter       EF-1α promoter: strong constitutive promoter for human elongation factor EF-1α
   2670..2687    +  protein_bind   attB1 (fragment): mutant version of attB; core recombination site for the Gateway® BP reaction BP Clonase™
   2693..4438    +  CDS            SHOC2: SHOC2_HUMAN - Also known as KIAA0862. Experimental evidence at protein level: Swiss-Prot protein existence level 1. Regulatory subunit of protein phosphatase 1 (PP1c) that acts as a M-Ras/MRAS effector and participates in MAPK pathway activation. Upon M-Ras/MRAS activation, targets PP1c to specifically dephosphorylate the 'Ser-259' inhibitory site of RAF1 kinase and stimulate RAF1 activity at specialized signaling complexes. From Homo sapiens (Human).
   4441..4464    -  protein_bind   attB2: mutant version of attB; recombination site for the Gateway® BP reaction BP Clonase™
   4472..4513    +  CDS            V5 tag: epitope tag from simian virus 5
   4564..5152    +  misc_feature   WPRE: woodchuck hepatitis virus posttranscriptional regulatory element
   5203..5222    +  misc_feature   cPPT/CTS (fragment): central polypurine tract and central termination sequence of HIV-1
   5224..5457    +  LTR            3' LTR (ΔU3): self-inactivating 3' long terminal repeat (LTR) from HIV-1
   5535..5656    +  polyA_signal   SV40 poly(A) signal: SV40 polyadenylation signal
   5696..5831    +  rep_origin     SV40 ori: SV40 origin of replication
   5852..5870    -  promoter       T7 promoter: promoter for bacteriophage T7 RNA polymerase
   5878..6033    +  CDS            lacZα (fragment): LacZα fragment of β-galactosidase; lacZ fragment
   6038..6466    +  rep_origin     f1 ori (sequence partly withheld): f1 bacteriophage origin of replication; arrow indicates direction of (+) strand synthesis
   6519..6623    +  promoter       AmpR promoter: bla
   6624..7484    +  CDS            AmpR: β-lactamase; bla; confers resistance to ampicillin, carbenicillin, and related antibiotics
   7655..8243    +  rep_origin     ori: high-copy-number ColE1/pMB1/pBR322/pUC origin of replication
   8426..8518    +  CDS            lacI (fragment): lac repressor; lacI; The lac repressor binds to the lac operator to inhibit transcription in E. coli. This inhibition can be relieved by adding lactose or isopropyl-β-D-thiogalactopyranoside (IPTG).
   8531..8552    +  protein_bind   CAP binding site: CAP binding activates transcription in the presence of cAMP. E. coli catabolite activator protein
   8567..8597    +  promoter       lac promoter: promoter for the E. coli lac operon
   8605..8621    +  protein_bind   lac operator: The lac repressor binds to the lac operator to inhibit transcription in E. coli. This inhibition can be relieved by adding lactose or isopropyl-β-D-thiogalactopyranoside (IPTG). lac repressor encoded by lacI
   8666..8684    +  promoter       T3 promoter: promoter for bacteriophage T3 RNA polymerase
   8712..8938    +  promoter       RSV promoter: Rous sarcoma virus enhancer/promoter
   8939..9119    +  LTR            5' LTR (truncated): truncated 5' long terminal repeat (LTR) from HIV-1
   9166..9291    +  misc_feature   HIV-1 Ψ: packaging signal of human immunodeficiency virus type 1
   9275..9638    +  CDS            HIV-1 gag (fragment): gag protein from human immunodeficiency virus 1; gag
   9784..10017   +  misc_feature   RRE: The Rev response element (RRE) of HIV-1 allows for Rev-dependent mRNA export from the nucleus to the cytoplasm.
>Addgene plasmid #190575 | plx307 SHOC2 V5 M173V | addgene full sequence | sequence record 376546 | Addgene NGS Result
AGCTTAATACACTCCTTAATTGAAGAATCGCAAAACCAGCAAGAAAAGAATGAACAAGAATTATTGGAAT
TAGATAAATGGGCAAGTTTGTGGAATTGGTTTAACATAACAAATTGGCTGTGGTATATAAAATTATTCAT
AATGATAGTAGGAGGCTTGGTAGGTTTAAGAATAGTTTTTGCTGTACTTTCTATAGTGAATAGAGTTAGG
CAGGGATATTCACCATTATCGTTTCAGACCCACCTCCCAACCCCGAGGGGACCCATGCATTGCATCTCAA
TTAGTCAGCAACCAGGTGTGGAAAGTCCCCAGGCTCCCCAGCAGGCAGAAGTATGCAAAGCATGCGTCTC
AATTAGTCAGCAACCATAGTCCCGCCCCTAACTCCGCCCATCCCGCCCCTAACTCCGCCCAGTTCCGCCC
ATTCTCCGCCCCATGGCTGACTAATTTTTTTTATTTATGCAGAGGCCGAGGCCGCCTCGGCCTCTGAGCT
ATTCCAGAAGTAGTGAGGAGGCTTTTTTGGAGGCCTAGGCTTTTGCAAAAAGCTTTCTAGAGGTACCACC
GGAGCTTACCATGACCGAGTACAAGCCCACGGTGCGCCTCGCCACCCGCGACGACGTCCCCAGGGCCGTA
CGCACCCTCGCCGCCGCGTTCGCCGACTACCCCGCCACGCGCCACACCGTCGATCCGGACCGCCACATCG
AGCGGGTCACCGAGCTGCAAGAACTCTTCCTCACGCGCGTCGGGCTCGACATCGGCAAGGTGTGGGTCGC
GGACGACGGCGCCGCCGTGGCGGTCTGGACCACGCCGGAGAGCGTCGAAGCGGGGGCGGTGTTCGCCGAG
ATCGGCCCGCGCATGGCCGAGTTGAGCGGTTCCCGGCTGGCCGCGCAGCAACAGATGGAAGGCCTCCTGG
CGCCGCACCGGCCCAAGGAGCCCGCGTGGTTCCTGGCCACCGTCGGCGTCTCGCCCGACCACCAGGGCAA
GGGTCTGGGCAGCGCCGTCGTGCTCCCCGGAGTGGAGGCGGCCGAGCGCGCCGGGGTGCCCGCCTTCCTG
GAGACCTCCGCGCCCCGCAACCTCCCCTTCTACGAGCGGCTCGGCTTCACCGTCACCGCCGACGTCGAGG
TGCCCGAAGGACCGCGCACCTGGTGCATGACCCGCAAGCCCGGTGCCAGTTAACGAATTCTAGATCTTGA
GACAAATGGCAGTATTCATCCACAATTTTAAAAGAAAAGGGGGGATTGGGGGGTACAGTGCAGGGGAAAG
AATAGTAGACATAATAGCAACAGACATACAAACTAAAGAATTACAAAAACAAATTACAAAAATTCAAAAT
TTTCGGGTTTATTACAGGGACAGCAGAGATCCACTTTGGCGCCGGCTCGAGGCCTGCAGGTGCAAAGATG
GATAAAGTTTTAAACAGAGAGGAATCTTTGCAGCTAATGGACCTTCTAGGTCTTGAAAGGAGTGGGAATT
GGCTCCGGTGCCCGTCAGTGGGCAGAGCGCACATCGCCCACAGTCCCCGAGAAGTTGGGGGGAGGGGTCG
GCAATTGAACCGGTGCCTAGAGAAGGTGGCGCGGGGTAAACTGGGAAAGTGATGTCGTGTACTGGCTCCG
CCTTTTTCCCGAGGGTGGGGGAGAACCGTATATAAGTGCAGTAGTCGCCGTGAACGTTCTTTTTCGCAAC
GGGTTTGCCGCCAGAACACAGGTAAGTGCCGTGTGTGGTTCCCGCGGGCCTGGCCTCTTTACGGGTTATG
GCCCTTGCGTGCCTTGAATTACTTCCACCTGGCTGCAGTACGTGATTCTTGATCCCGAGCTTCGGGTTGG
AAGTGGGTGGGAGAGTTCGAGGCCTTGCGCTTAAGGAGCCCCTTCGCCTCGTGCTTGAGTTGAGGCCTGG
CCTGGGCGCTGGGGCCGCCGCGTGCGAATCTGGTGGCACCTTCGCGCCTGTCTCGCTGCTTTCGATAAGT
CTCTAGCCATTTAAAATTTTTGATGACCTGCTGCGACGCTTTTTTTCTGGCAAGATAGTCTTGTAAATGC
GGGCCAAGATCTGCACACTGGTATTTCGGTTTTTGGGGCCGCGGGCGGCGACGGGGCCCGTGCGTCCCAG
CGCACATGTTCGGCGAGGCGGGGCCTGCGAGCGCGGCCACCGAGAATCGGACGGGGGTAGTCTCAAGCTG
GCCGGCCTGCTCTGGTGCCTGGCCTCGCGCCGCCGTGTATCGCCCCGCCCTGGGCGGCAAGGCTGGCCCG
GTCGGCACCAGTTGCGTGAGCGGAAAGATGGCCGCTTCCCGGCCCTGCTGCAGGGAGCTCAAAATGGAGG
ACGCGGCGCTCGGGAGAGCGGGCGGGTGAGTCACCCACACAAAGGAAAAGGGCCTTTCCGTCCTCAGCCG
TCGCTTCATGTGACTCCACGGAGTACCGGGCGCCGTCCAGGCACCTCGATTAGTTCTCGAGCTTTTGGAG
TACGTCGTCTTTAGGTTGGGGGGAGGGGTTTTATGCGATGGAGTTTCCCCACACTGAGTGGGTGGAGACT
GAAGTTAGGCCAGCTTGGCACTTGATGTAATTCTCCTTGGAATTTGCCCTTTTTGAGTTTGGATCTTGGT
TCATTCTCAAGCCTCAGACAGTGGTTCAAAGTTTTTTTCTTCCATTTCAGGTGTCGTGAGGCTAGCATCG
ATTGATCAACAAGTTTGTACAAAAAAGTTGGCATGAGTAGTAGTTTAGGAAAAGAAAAAGACTCTAAAGA
AAAAGATCCCAAAGTACCATCAGCCAAGGAAAGAGAAAAGGAGGCAAAAGCCTCTGGAGGTTTTGGGAAA
GAGAGCAAAGAAAAAGAACCTAAGACCAAAGGGAAAGATGCCAAAGATGGAAAGAAGGACTCCAGTGCTG
CCCAACCAGGGGTGGCATTTTCAGTTGACAATACGATCAAACGGCCAAACCCAGCACCTGGGACTAGAAA
AAAATCCAGCAATGCAGAGGTGATTAAAGAGCTCAACAAATGCCGGGAAGAGAATTCAATGCGTTTGGAC
TTATCCAAGAGATCTATACACATATTGCCATCATCAATCAAAGAGTTGACTCAATTAACAGAACTTTATT
TATACAGTAACAAATTGCAGTCCCTCCCAGCAGAGGTGGGATGTTTAGTAAATCTCATGACACTGGCTCT
AAGTGAAAATTCACTTACCAGTTTGCCTGACTCTCTTGATAACTTGAAGAAGCTGCGGGTGCTTGATTTA
CGGCATAATAAACTGAGAGAAATTCCTTCAGTGGTGTATAGGCTGGATTCTCTCACCACTCTTTATCTTC
GATTTAATCGTATAACTACTGTGGAAAAGGACATCAAAAACTTGTCAAAACTCAGCATGCTTAGCATTCG
AGAGAACAAAATTAAACAACTACCTGCTGAAATTGGTGAATTATGTAATCTCATCACGCTGGATGTAGCT
CACAATCAACTTGAACACCTTCCAAAGGAGATTGGAAACTGTACACAGATAACCAACCTTGACTTGCAGC
ACAATGAACTGCTAGACCTCCCAGATACTATAGGAAACCTGTCCAGTTTAAGTCGTCTTGGTCTGAGATA
TAACAGACTGTCAGCAATACCCAGATCATTAGCAAAATGCAGTGCACTTGAAGAATTAAATTTAGAGAAC
AATAACATTTCTACTTTACCAGAGAGTCTTTTATCAAGTCTTGTGAAACTGAATAGTTTGACCTTAGCTA
GAAATTGCTTCCAGTTGTATCCAGTGGGTGGTCCATCTCAGTTTTCTACCATCTATTCCCTCAACATGGA
ACACAATCGAATCAACAAAATTCCATTTGGAATTTTCTCCAGAGCAAAAGTATTAAGTAAGCTGAATATG
AAGGACAATCAGTTAACATCACTTCCCTTGGATTTTGGAACTTGGACCAGTATGGTAGAATTGAATTTAG
CCACTAATCAGCTCACAAAGATCCCTGAGGATGTGTCTGGTCTCGTTTCTCTTGAGGTTCTTATCTTATC
AAACAATCTTCTAAAGAAGCTTCCCCATGGTCTTGGAAACCTTAGGAAGTTAAGAGAGTTGGATCTAGAA
GAGAACAAATTGGAATCCTTGCCAAATGAAATTGCATATCTTAAGGATTTACAGAAATTAGTCTTGACAA
ACAACCAGTTGACCACTCTTCCCAGAGGCATTGGTCACCTTACTAATCTCACACATCTGGGCCTTGGAGA
GAACCTACTTACTCACCTTCCTGAAGAAATTGGTACACTGGAGAACCTAGAAGAACTGTATTTGAATGAC
AACCCCAACCTGCATAGCCTTCCCTTTGAGCTGGCACTCTGCAGCAAGCTTTCAATCATGAGTATTGAGA
ACTGTCCACTCAGTCACCTTCCACCTCAGATTGTTGCTGGGGGGCCTTCTTTCATCATTCAGTTCTTAAA
GATGCAGGGTCCATATCGTGCCATGGTCTGCCCAACTTTCTTGTACAAAGTGGTTGATATCGGTAAGCCT
ATCCCTAACCCTCTCCTCGGTCTCGATTCTACGTAGTAATGAACTAGTACCGGTTAAGTCGACAATCAAC
GCGTTAAGTCGACAATCAACCTCTGGATTACAAAATTTGTGAAAGATTGACTGGTATTCTTAACTATGTT
GCTCCTTTTACGCTATGTGGATACGCTGCTTTAATGCCTTTGTATCATGCTATTGCTTCCCGTATGGCTT
TCATTTTCTCCTCCTTGTATAAATCCTGGTTGCTGTCTCTTTATGAGGAGTTGTGGCCCGTTGTCAGGCA
ACGTGGCGTGGTGTGCACTGTGTTTGCTGACGCAACCCCCACTGGTTGGGGCATTGCCACCACCTGTCAG
CTCCTTTCCGGGACTTTCGCTTTCCCCCTCCCTATTGCCACGGCGGAACTCATCGCCGCCTGCCTTGCCC
GCTGCTGGACAGGGGCTCGGCTGTTGGGCACTGACAATTCCGTGGTGTTGTCGGGGAAATCATCGTCCTT
TCCTTGGCTGCTCGCCTGTGTTGCCACCTGGATTCTGCGCGGGACGTCCTTCTGCTACGTCCCTTCGGCC
CTCAATCCAGCGGACCTTCCTTCCCGCGGCCTGCTGCCGGCTCTGCGGCCTCTTCCGCGTCTTCGCCTTC
GCCCTCAGACGAGTCGGATCTCCCTTTGGGCCGCCTCCCCGCGTCGACTTTAAGACCAATGACTTACAAG
GCAGCTGTAGATCTTAGCCACTTTTTAAAAGAAAAGGGGGGACTGGAAGGGCTAATTCACTCCCAACGAA
GACAAGATCTGCTTTTTGCTTGTACTGGGTCTCTCTGGTTAGACCAGATCTGAGCCTGGGAGCTCTCTGG
CTAACTAGGGAACCCACTGCTTAAGCCTCAATAAAGCTTGCCTTGAGTGCTTCAAGTAGTGTGTGCCCGT
CTGTTGTGTGACTCTGGTAACTAGAGATCCCTCAGACCCTTTTAGTCAGTGTGGAAAATCTCTAGCAGTA
CGTATAGTAGTTCATGTCATCTTATTATTCAGTATTTATAACTTGCAAAGAAATGAATATCAGAGAGTGA
GAGGAACTTGTTTATTGCAGCTTATAATGGTTACAAATAAAGCAATAGCATCACAAATTTCACAAATAAA
GCATTTTTTTCACTGCATTCTAGTTGTGGTTTGTCCAAACTCATCAATGTATCTTATCATGTCTGGCTCT
AGCTATCCCGCCCCTAACTCCGCCCATCCCGCCCCTAACTCCGCCCAGTTCCGCCCATTCTCCGCCCCAT
GGCTGACTAATTTTTTTTATTTATGCAGAGGCCGAGGCCGCCTCGGCCTCTGAGCTATTCCAGAAGTAGT
GAGGAGGCTTTTTTGGAGGCCTAGGGACGTACCCAATTCGCCCTATAGTGAGTCGTATTACGCGCGCTCA
CTGGCCGTCGTTTTACAACGTCGTGACTGGGAAAACCCTGGCGTTACCCAACTTAATCGCCTTGCAGCAC
ATCCCCCTTTCGCCAGCTGGCGTAATAGCGAAGAGGCCCGCACCGATCGCCCTTCCCAACAGTTGCGCAG
CCTGAATGGCGAATGGG
[124 nt withheld, positions 6038-6161]
C
[91 nt withheld, positions 6163-6253]
A
[49 nt withheld, positions 6255-6303]
CCTTTGACGTTGGAGTCCACGTTCTTT
[37 nt withheld, positions 6331-6367]
ACCCTATCTCGGTCTATTCTTTTGATTTATAAGGGATTTTGCCGATTTCGGCCTATTGGTTAAAAAATGA
GCTGATTTAACAAAAATTTAACGCGAATTTTAACAAAATATTAACGCTTACAATTTAGGTGGCACTTTTC
GGGGAAATGTGCGCGGAACCCCTATTTGTTTATTTTTCTAAATACATTCAAATATGTATCCGCTCATGAG
ACAATAACCCTGATAAATGCTTCAATAATATTGAAAAAGGAAGAGTATGAGTATTCAACATTTCCGTGTC
GCCCTTATTCCCTTTTTTGCGGCATTTTGCCTTCCTGTTTTTGCTCACCCAGAAACGCTGGTGAAAGTAA
AAGATGCTGAAGATCAGTTGGGTGCACGAGTGGGTTACATCGAACTGGATCTCAACAGCGGTAAGATCCT
TGAGAGTTTTCGCCCCGAAGAACGTTTTCCAATGATGAGCACTTTTAAAGTTCTGCTATGTGGCGCGGTA
TTATCCCGTATTGACGCCGGGCAAGAGCAACTCGGTCGCCGCATACACTATTCTCAGAATGACTTGGTTG
AGTACTCACCAGTCACAGAAAAGCATCTTACGGATGGCATGACAGTAAGAGAATTATGCAGTGCTGCCAT
AACCATGAGTGATAACACTGCGGCCAACTTACTTCTGACAACGATCGGAGGACCGAAGGAGCTAACCGCT
TTTTTGCACAACATGGGGGATCATGTAACTCGCCTTGATCGTTGGGAACCGGAGCTGAATGAAGCCATAC
CAAACGACGAGCGTGACACCACGATGCCTGTAGCAATGGCAACAACGTTGCGCAAACTATTAACTGGCGA
ACTACTTACTCTAGCTTCCCGGCAACAATTAATAGACTGGATGGAGGCGGATAAAGTTGCAGGACCACTT
CTGCGCTCGGCCCTTCCGGCTGGCTGGTTTATTGCTGATAAATCTGGAGCCGGTGAGCGTGGGTCTCGCG
GTATCATTGCAGCACTGGGGCCAGATGGTAAGCCCTCCCGTATCGTAGTTATCTACACGACGGGGAGTCA
GGCAACTATGGATGAACGAAATAGACAGATCGCTGAGATAGGTGCCTCACTGATTAAGCATTGGTAACTG
TCAGACCAAGTTTACTCATATATACTTTAGATTGATTTAAAACTTCATTTTTAATTTAAAAGGATCTAGG
TGAAGATCCTTTTTGATAATCTCATGACCAAAATCCCTTAACGTGAGTTTTCGTTCCACTGAGCGTCAGA
CCCCGTAGAAAAGATCAAAGGATCTTCTTGAGATCCTTTTTTTCTGCGCGTAATCTGCTGCTTGCAAACA
AAAAAACCACCGCTACCAGCGGTGGTTTGTTTGCCGGATCAAGAGCTACCAACTCTTTTTCCGAAGGTAA
CTGGCTTCAGCAGAGCGCAGATACCAAATACTGTTCTTCTAGTGTAGCCGTAGTTAGGCCACCACTTCAA
GAACTCTGTAGCACCGCCTACATACCTCGCTCTGCTAATCCTGTTACCAGTGGCTGCTGCCAGTGGCGAT
AAGTCGTGTCTTACCGGGTTGGACTCAAGACGATAGTTACCGGATAAGGCGCAGCGGTCGGGCTGAACGG
GGGGTTCGTGCACACAGCCCAGCTTGGAGCGAACGACCTACACCGAACTGAGATACCTACAGCGTGAGCT
ATGAGAAAGCGCCACGCTTCCCGAAGGGAGAAAGGCGGACAGGTATCCGGTAAGCGGCAGGGTCGGAACA
GGAGAGCGCACGAGGGAGCTTCCAGGGGGAAACGCCTGGTATCTTTATAGTCCTGTCGGGTTTCGCCACC
TCTGACTTGAGCGTCGATTTTTGTGATGCTCGTCAGGGGGGCGGAGCCTATGGAAAAACGCCAGCAACGC
GGCCTTTTTACGGTTCCTGGCCTTTTGCTGGCCTTTTGCTCACATGTTCTTTCCTGCGTTATCCCCTGAT
TCTGTGGATAACCGTATTACCGCCTTTGAGTGAGCTGATACCGCTCGCCGCAGCCGAACGACCGAGCGCA
GCGAGTCAGTGAGCGAGGAAGCGGAAGAGCGCCCAATACGCAAACCGCCTCTCCCCGCGCGTTGGCCGAT
TCATTAATGCAGCTGGCACGACAGGTTTCCCGACTGGAAAGCGGGCAGTGAGCGCAACGCAATTAATGTG
AGTTAGCTCACTCATTAGGCACCCCAGGCTTTACACTTTATGCTTCCGGCTCGTATGTTGTGTGGAATTG
TGAGCGGATAACAATTTCACACAGGAAACAGCTATGACCATGATTACGCCAAGCGCGCAATTAACCCTCA
CTAAAGGGAACAAAAGCTGGAGCTGCAAGCTTAATGTAGTCTTATGCAATACTCTTGTAGTCTTGCAACA
TGGTAACGATGAGTTAGCAACATGCCTTACAAGGAGAGAAAAAGCACCGTGCATGCCGATTGGTGGAAGT
AAGGTGGTACGATCGTGCCTTATTAGGAAGGCAACAGACGGGTCTGACATGGATTGGACGAACCACTGAA
TTGCCGCATTGCAGAGATATTGTATTTAAGTGCCTAGCTCGATACATAAACGGGTCTCTCTGGTTAGACC
AGATCTGAGCCTGGGAGCTCTCTGGCTAACTAGGGAACCCACTGCTTAAGCCTCAATAAAGCTTGCCTTG
AGTGCTTCAAGTAGTGTGTGCCCGTCTGTTGTGTGACTCTGGTAACTAGAGATCCCTCAGACCCTTTTAG
TCAGTGTGGAAAATCTCTAGCAGTGGCGCCCGAACAGGGACTTGAAAGCGAAAGGGAAACCAGAGGAGCT
CTCTCGACGCAGGACTCGGCTTGCTGAAGCGCGCACGGCAAGAGGCGAGGGGCGGCGACTGGTGAGTACG
CCAAAAATTTTGACTAGCGGAGGCTAGAAGGAGAGAGATGGGTGCGAGAGCGTCAGTATTAAGCGGGGGA
GAATTAGATCGCGATGGGAAAAAATTCGGTTAAGGCCAGGGGGAAAGAAAAAATATAAATTAAAACATAT
AGTATGGGCAAGCAGGGAGCTAGAACGATTCGCAGTTAATCCTGGCCTGTTAGAAACATCAGAAGGCTGT
AGACAAATACTGGGACAGCTACAACCATCCCTTCAGACAGGATCAGAAGAACTTAGATCATTATATAATA
CAGTAGCAACCCTCTATTGTGTGCATCAAAGGATAGAGATAAAAGACACCAAGGAAGCTTTAGACAAGAT
AGAGGAAGAGCAAAACAAAAGTAAGACCACCGCACAGCAAGCGGCCGCTGATCTTCAGACCTGGAGGAGG
AGATATGAGGGACAATTGGAGAAGTGAATTATATAAATATAAAGTAGTAAAAATTGAACCATTAGGAGTA
GCACCCACCAAGGCAAAGAGAAGAGTGGTGCAGAGAGAAAAAAGAGCAGTGGGAATAGGAGCTTTGTTCC
TTGGGTTCTTGGGAGCAGCAGGAAGCACTATGGGCGCAGCGTCAATGACGCTGACGGTACAGGCCAGACA
ATTATTGTCTGGTATAGTGCAGCAGCAGAACAATTTGCTGAGGGCTATTGAGGCGCAACAGCATCTGTTG
CAACTCACAGTCTGGGGCATCAAGCAGCTCCAGGCAAGAATCCTGGCTGTGGAAAGATACCTAAAGGATC
AACAGCTCCTGGGGATTTGGGGTTGCTCTGGAAAACTCATTTGCACCACTGCTGTGCCTTGGAATGCTAG
TTGGAGTAATAAATCTCTGGAACAGATTTGGAATCACACGACCTGGATGGAGTGGGACAGAGAAATTAAC
AATTACACA
